Addgene plasmid #215777: pBH106
Purpose: NBU2 backbone with RbsR(YQR) and P(O1)_nanoluc
Depositing lab: Corey Wilson. Depositing organization: Georgia Institute of Technology. Publication: Transcriptional programming in a Bacteroides consortium. Huang BD, Groseclose TM, Wilson CJ. Nat Commun. 2022 Jul 6;13(1):3901. doi: 10.1038/s41467-022-31614-8. PubMed 35794179.
Backbone
  Vector backbone: NBU2 (R6K/RP4)
  Vector type: Bacterial Expression, Synthetic Biology
  Selectable markers: Erythromycin (Bacteroides)
Growth in bacteria
  Bacterial resistance: Ampicillin, 100 μg/mL
  Growth temperature: 37°C
  Growth strain: Pir1
  Copy number: High Copy
Gene/Insert 1
  Gene/Insert name: RbsR(YQR)
  Insert size (bp): 999
  Promoter: Bt1311
  Cloning method: Golden Gate
  Sequencing primers: 5′ AGCGGTCGGTTCGGAAATAG
Gene/Insert 2
  Gene/Insert name: Nanoluc
  Insert size (bp): 516
  Promoter: P(O1)
  Cloning method: Golden Gate
  Sequencing primers: 5′ GATGTAACGCACTGAGAAGC
Terms and licenses: Academic/Nonprofit Terms; Industry Terms: Not Available to Industry
How to cite: pBH106 was a gift from Corey Wilson (Addgene plasmid # 215777 ; http://n2t.net/addgene:215777 ; RRID:Addgene_215777)
