[The description below was written by a language model from this plasmid's Addgene catalogue record and pLannotate feature annotations shown in this document.]
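Description:
pBH106 is a 7,079 nt integrative shuttle vector built on the NBU2 backbone for delivering a synthetic transcriptional circuit into Bacteroides. It replicates in E. coli from the R6K γ origin, which depends on the pi initiator protein and therefore requires a pir-expressing host. It is selected there with ampicillin through the β-lactamase gene. An incP (RP4) oriT, flanked by a traJ fragment, allows conjugative mobilisation from an E. coli donor into Bacteroides. In Bacteroides the R6K origin is not expected to function, and maintenance relies on chromosomal integration, which is characteristic of NBU2-type vectors. The integrase itself was not picked up in the automated annotation, which leaves the region between the regulator and the erythromycin marker unlabelled. Recipients are selected with erythromycin via an erm-family rRNA methylase gene.

The payload consists of two units assembled by Golden Gate cloning. The first is RbsR(YQR), expressed from the Bt1311 promoter. The annotation shows a coding sequence matching the E. coli ribose repressor RbsR, followed immediately by a short lacI-derived fragment, which suggests an engineered chimeric LacI/GalR-family regulator. The YQR designation presumably refers to an altered DNA-recognition variant, although the record does not define it. The second unit is a NanoLuc luciferase reporter, derived from the Oplophorus luciferase catalytic subunit, under the P(O1) promoter. Two lac operator sites are annotated just upstream of the reporter and would serve as binding sites for the regulator. Luminescence therefore reports the repression state of the promoter, which on the basis of the RbsR ligand-sensing scaffold should respond to ribose. The construct is intended for characterising and building programmable gene regulation in Bacteroides species and consortia.
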