Features (pLannotate 1.2.2; 11 found; start..end, strand, type, name):
    177..193     +  protein_bind   lac operator: The lac repressor binds to the lac operator to inhibit transcription in E. coli. This inhibition can be relieved by adding lactose or isopropyl-β-D-thiogalactopyranoside (IPTG). lac repressor encoded by lacI
    210..226     +  protein_bind   lac operator: The lac repressor binds to the lac operator to inhibit transcription in E. coli. This inhibition can be relieved by adding lactose or isopropyl-β-D-thiogalactopyranoside (IPTG). lac repressor encoded by lacI
    268..783     +  CDS            LUCI_OPLGR (fragment): Experimental evidence at protein level: Swiss-Prot protein existence level 1. Catalytic subunit of oplophorus-luciferin 2-monooxygenase. Oxidoreductase that converts coelenterazine (the oplophorus luciferin) to coelenteramide under emission of blue light with a maximum at 454 nm. Is also active with bisdeoxycoelenterazine. From Oplophorus gracilirostris (Luminous shrimp).
   1263..2246    +  CDS            rbsR: RBSR_ECOLI - Experimental evidence at protein level: Swiss-Prot protein existence level 1. Transcriptional repressor for the ribose rbsDACBK operon. RbsR binds to a region of perfect dyad symmetry spanning the rbs operon transcriptional start site. The affinity for the rbs operator is reduced by addition of ribose, consistent with ribose being the inducer of the operon. From Escherichia coli (strain K12).
   2250..2366    +  CDS            lacI (fragment): lac repressor; lacI; The lac repressor binds to the lac operator to inhibit transcription in E. coli. This inhibition can be relieved by adding lactose or isopropyl-β-D-thiogalactopyranoside (IPTG).
   4307..5035    -  CDS            ermC': ERM_BACIU - Experimental evidence at protein level: Swiss-Prot protein existence level 1. This protein produces a dimethylation of the adenine residue at position 2085 in 23S rRNA, resulting in reduced affinity between ribosomes and macrolide-lincosamide-streptogramin B antibiotics. From Bacillus subtilis.
   5506..5522    +  promoter       AmpR promoter (fragment): bla
   5523..6383    +  CDS            AmpR: β-lactamase; bla; confers resistance to ampicillin, carbenicillin, and related antibiotics
   6436..6481    -  CDS            traJ (fragment): oriT-recognizing protein; traJ
   6514..6623    -  oriT           oriT: incP origin of transfer
   6794..103     +  rep_origin     R6K γ ori (across the origin): γ replication origin from E. coli plasmid R6K; requires the R6K initiator protein pi for replication
>Addgene plasmid #215777 | pBH106 | addgene full sequence | sequence record 430542 | Addgene NGS Result
GTTTAACGGTTGTGGACAACAAGCCAGGGATGTAACGCACTGAGAAGCCCTTAGAGCCTCTCAAAGCAAT
TTTGAGTGACACAGGAACACTTAACGGCTGACATGGGAATTCCCCTCCACCGCGGTGGTACAAAGAAAAT
TCGACAAACTGTTATTTTTCTATCTATTTATTTGAATTGTGAGCGGATAACAATTACCTTTGTCGGCAAT
TGTGAGCGGATAACAATTAAATAAAGATATTCTCGTCAAACAAATATAAATAATATAAACATGGTTTTTA
CTCTGGAAGATTTTGTTGGCGATTGGCGTCAGACCGCGGGTTATAATTTGGATCAAGTCCTGGAACAGGG
TGGCGTAAGCTCTCTGTTCCAGAACCTGGGTGTGAGCGTGACGCCGATTCAGCGCATCGTTCTGTCCGGC
GAGAACGGTCTGAAAATTGATATTCATGTGATCATCCCGTACGAAGGCCTGAGCGGTGACCAAATGGGTC
AAATCGAGAAAATCTTTAAAGTCGTCTACCCAGTTGACGATCACCACTTCAAGGTTATCTTGCATTACGG
TACGCTGGTGATTGATGGTGTGACCCCGAATATGATTGACTATTTCGGCCGTCCGTATGAAGGCATTGCC
GTTTTTGACGGTAAAAAGATCACCGTCACCGGTACCCTGTGGAATGGCAATAAGATTATTGACGAGCGTC
TGATTAACCCGGACGGCAGCCTGCTGTTCCGCGTGACCATCAACGGTGTCACGGGTTGGCGTCTGTGCGA
GCGCATCCTGGCATAATGAACTGCACTTGCTTTGATAATTAATGATAAACAATCTAAAAGCACTCTAATC
GTTATCGGAGTGCTTTTAGATTACTAATCAAATTGCTTCTACTAATTGCCTATCTTCCAGTGATGGAACA
GCATTTGTGCATTGGCTGCAACAATCAGCCTTGATCTGGAAGAAGCAATGAAAGCTGCTGTTAAGTCTCC
GAATCAGGTATTGTTCCTGACAGGTGTATTCCCATCCGGTAAACGCGGATACTTTGCAGTTGATCTGACT
CAGGAATAAATTATAAATTAAGGTAAGAAGATTGTAGGATAAGCTAATGAAATAGAAAAAGGATGCCGTC
ACACAACTTGTCGGCATTCTTTTTTGTTTTATTAGTTGAAAATATAGTGAAAAAGTTGCCTAAATATGTA
TGTTAACAAATTATTTGTCGTAACTTTGCACTCCAAATCTGTTTTTAACATATGGCACTAGTGAAACCAG
TAACGTTATACGATGTCGCAGAGTATGCCGGTGTCTCTTATCAGACCGTTTCCCGCGTGGTGAACCAGGC
CAGCCACGTTTCTGCGAAAACGCGGGAAAAAGTGGAAGCGGCGATGGCGGAGCTCAATTACATTCCCAAC
CGCGTGGCACAACAACTGGCGGGCAAAGCGTCGCATACCATTGGCATGTTGATCACTGCCAGTACCAATC
CTTTCTATTCAGAACTGGTGCGTGGCGTTGAACGCAGCTGCTTCGAACGCGGTTATAGTCTCGTCCTTTG
CAATACCGAAGGCGATGAACAGCGGATGAATCGCAATCTGGAAACGCTGATGCAAAAACGCGTTGATGGC
TTGCTGTTACTGTGCACCGAAACGCATCAACCTTCGCGTGAAATCATGCAACGTTATCCGACAGTGCCTA
CTGTGATGATGGACTGGGCTCCGTTCGATGGCGACAGCGATCTTATTCAGGATAACTCGTTGCTGGGCGG
AGACTTAGCAACGCAATATCTGATCGATAAAGGTCATACCCGTATCGCCTGTATTACCGGCCCGCTGGAT
AAAACTCCGGCGCGCCTGCGGTTGGAAGGTTATCGGGCGGCGATGAAACGTGCGGGTCTCAACATTCCTG
ATGGCTATGAAGTCACTGGTGATTTTGAATTTAACGGCGGGTTTGACGCTATGCGCCAACTGCTATCACA
TCCGCTGCGTCCTCAGGCCGTCTTTACCGGAAATGACGCTATGGCTGTTGGCGTTTACCAGGCGTTATAT
CAGGCAGAGTTACAGGTTCCGCAGGATATCGCGGTGATTGGCTATGACGATATCGAACTGGCAAGCTTTA
TGACGCCACCATTAACCACTATCCACCAACCGAAAGATGAACTGGGGGAGCTGGCGATTGATGTACTCAT
CCATCGGATAACCCAGCCGACCCTTCAGCAACAACGATTACAACTTACTCCGATTCTGATGGAACGCGGT
TCGGCTTAGCTGGTGAAAAGAAAAACCACCCTGGCGCCCAATACGCAAACCGCCTCTCCCCGCGCGTTGG
CCGATTCATTAATGCAGCTGGCACGACAGGTTTCCCGACTGGAAAGCGGGCAGTGAGCTTTCCTCGGTAC
CAAATTCCAGAAAAGAGGCCTCCCGAAAGGGGGGCCTTTTTTCGTTTTGGTCCTACTTGTGCCTGTTCTA
TTTCCGAACCGACCGCTTGTATGAATGCATCAAAATTCGTTTTCTCTACGTTGGATTCCTTGTTGCTCAT
ATTGTGATGATAATTTCTACAAATATAGTCATTGGTAACTATCTATGAAACTGTTTGATACTTTTATAGT
TGATTAAACTTGTTCATGGCATTTGCCTTAATATCATCCGCTATGTCAATGTAGGGTTTCATAGCTTTGT
AGTCGCTGTGTCCCGTCCATTTCATGACCACCTGTGCCGGGATTCCGAGAGCCAGCGCATTGCAGATGAA
TGTCCTTTTTCCTGCATGGGTACTGAGCAAAGCGTATTTGGGTGTGACTTCATCAATACGTTCATTTCCC
TTGTAGTAGGTTTCCCGTACAGGCTCGTTGATTTCTGCCAGTTCACCCAGCTCTTTCAGGTAATCGTTCA
TCTTCTGGTTGCTGATGACGGGCAGAGCCATGTAATTCTCGAAATGGATGTCCTTGTATTTGTCCAGTAT
GGCTTTGCTGTATTTGTTCAGTTCAATCGTCAGGCTGTCGGCAGTCTTGACTGTGGTTATTTCGATGTGG
TCGGACTTCACATCGCTTCTTTTCAGATTGCGAACATCCGAATACCGCAAACTCGTAAAGCAGCAGAACA
GGAAAACATCACGCACACGTTCCAGGTATTGCTTATCCTTGGGTATCTGGTAGTCTTTCAGCTTGTTCAG
TTCATCCCAAGTCAGGAAGATTACTTTTTTCGAGGTGGTTTTCAGTTTCGGTTTGAACGTATCGTATGCA
ATGTTCTGATGATGTCCTTTCTTGAAGCTCCAGCGCAGGAACCATTTGAGGAATCCCATTTGCTTGCCGA
TGGTGCTGTTTCTCATATCCTTGGTGTCACGCAGGAAGTTGACGTATTCGTTCAATCCAAACTCGTTGAA
ATAGTTGAACGTTGCATCCTCCTTGAACTCTTTGAGGTGGTTCCTCACTGCTGCAAATTTTTCATAGGTG
GATGCCGTCCAGTTATTCTGGTTACCGCACTCTTTTACAAACTCATCGAACACCTCCCAAAAGCTGACAG
GGGCTTCTTCCGGCTGTTCTTCACTGGTGTCTTTCATTCTCATGTTGAAAGCTTCCTTCAACTGTTGGGT
CGTTGGCATGACCTCCTGCACCTCAAATTCCTTGAAAATATTCTGGATTTCGGCATAGTATTTCAGCAAG
TCCGTATTGATTTCGGCTGCACTTTGCTTTAGCTTGTTGGTACATCCGTTCTTTACCCGCTGCTTATCTA
CATCCCATTTGGCTACGTCAATCCGGTAGCCCGTTGTAAACTCGATACGTTGGCTGGCAAAGATGACACG
CATACGGATGGGTACGTTCTCTACGATTGGCACACCGTTCTTTTTCCGGCTCTCCAATGCAAAAATGATG
TTGCGCTTGATATTCATAATTGGGTGCGTTTGAAATTCTACACCCAAATATACACCCAATTATTGAGATA
GCAAAAGACATTTAGAAACATTTACTTTTACTCTATATTGTAATTTACACTTGATTATCAGTCGTTTGCA
GTTTTATGATATTCTGTGAAAGTATAAGTTCGAGAGCCTGTCTCTCCGCAAAAAACGCTGAAAATCAGCA
GATTGCAAAACAAACACCCTGTTTTACACCCAAGAATGTAAAGTCGGGTGTTTTTGTTTTATTTAAGATA
ATACAACCACTACATAATAAAAGAGTAGCGATATTAAAAGAATCCGATGAGAAAAGACTAATATTTATCT
ATCCATTCAGTTTGATTTCTCAGGACTTTACATCGTCCTGAAAGTATTTGTTGGTACCGAGGACGCGTAA
ACATTTACAGTTGCATGTGGCCTATTGTTTTTAGCCGTTAAATATTTTATAACTATTAAATAGCGATACA
AATTGTTCGAAACTAATATTGTTTATATCATATATTCTCGCATGTTTTAAAGCTTTATTAAATTGATTTT
TTGTAAACAGTTTTTCGTACTCTTTGTTAACCCATTTCATTACAAAAGTTTCATATTTTTTTCTCTCTTT
AAATGCCATTTTTGCTGGCTTTCTTTTTAATACAATTAATGTGCTATCCACTTTAGGTTTTGGATGGAAA
TAATACCTAGGAATTTTTGCTAATATAGAAATATCTACCTCTGCCATTAACAGCAATGCTAGTGATCTGT
TTGTATCTAATAACATTTTAGCAAAACCATATTCCACTATTAAATAACTTATTGTGGCTGAACTTTCAAA
AACAATTTTTCGAATTATATTTGTGCTTATGTTGTAAGGTATGCTGCCAAATATTTTATATGGATTGTGG
CTAGGAAATGTAAATTTCAGTATATCATCATTTACTATTTGATAGTTAGGATAATTTAAGAGCTTATTAC
GAGTTACCTCACATAATTTAGAATCAATTTCTATCGCCGTTACAAAATTACATCTCTTTACCAATCCAGC
AGTAAAATGACCTTTCCCTGCACCTATTTCAAAGATGTTATCTTTTTCATCTAAACTTATGCAATTCATT
ATTTTTTCTATGTGATATTTTGAAGTAATAAAATTTTGACTATCTTTTATATTTACTTTGTTCATTATAA
CCTCTCCTTAATTTATTGCATCTCTTTTCGAATATTTATGTTTTTTGAGAAAAGAACGTACTCATGGTTC
ATCCCGATATGCGTATCGGTCTGTATATCAGCAACTTTCTATGTGTTTCAACTACAATAGTCATCTATTC
TCATCTTTCTGAGTCCACCCCCTGCAAAGCCCCTCTTTACGACATAAAAATTCGGTCGGAAAAGGTATGC
AAAAGATGTTTCTCTCTTTAAGAGAAACTCTTCGGGATGCAAAAATATGAAAATAACTCCAATTCACCAA
ATTATATAGCGACTTTTTTACAAAATGCTAAAATTTGTTGATTTCCGTCAAGCAATTGTTGAGCAAAAAT
GTCTTTTACGATAAAATGATACCTCAATATCAACTGTTTAGCAAAACGATATTTCTCTTAAAGAGAGAAA
CACCTTTTTGTTCACCAATCCCCGACTTTTAATCCCGCGGCCATGATTGAAAAAGGAAGAGTATGAGTAT
TCAACATTTCCGTGTCGCCCTTATTCCCTTTTTTGCGGCATTTTGCCTTCCTGTTTTTGCTCACCCAGAA
ACGCTGGTGAAAGTAAAAGATGCTGAAGATCAGTTGGGTGCACGAGTGGGTTACATCGAACTGGATCTCA
ACAGCGGTAAGATCCTTGAGAGTTTTCGCCCCGAAGAACGTTTTCCAATGATGAGCACTTTTAAAGTTCT
GCTATGTGGCGCGGTATTATCCCGTATTGACGCCGGGCAAGAGCAACTCGGTCGCCGCATACACTATTCT
CAGAATGACTTGGTTGAGTACTCACCAGTCACAGAAAAGCATCTTACGGATGGCATGACAGTAAGAGAAT
TATGCAGTGCTGCCATAACCATGAGTGATAACACTGCGGCCAACTTACTTCTGACAACGATCGGAGGACC
GAAGGAGCTAACCGCTTTTTTGCACAACATGGGGGATCATGTAACTCGCCTTGATCGTTGGGAACCGGAG
CTGAATGAAGCCATACCAAACGACGAGCGTGACACCACGATGCCTGTAGCAATGGCAACAACGTTGCGCA
AACTATTAACTGGCGAACTACTTACTCTAGCTTCCCGGCAACAATTAATAGACTGGATGGAGGCGGATAA
AGTTGCAGGACCACTTCTGCGCTCGGCCCTTCCGGCTGGCTGGTTTATTGCTGATAAATCTGGAGCCGGT
GAGCGTGGGTCTCGCGGTATCATTGCAGCACTGGGGCCAGATGGTAAGCCCTCCCGTATCGTAGTTATCT
ACACGACGGGGAGTCAGGCAACTATGGATGAACGAAATAGACAGATCGCTGAGATAGGTGCCTCACTGAT
TAAGCATTGGTAACTGTCAGACCAAGTTTACTCATAACGCGTCAATTCGAGGGGGATCAATTCCGTGATA
GGTGGGCTGCCCTTCCTGGTTGGCTTGGTTTCATCAGCCATCCGCTTGCCCTCATCTGTTACGCCGGCGG
TAGCCGGCCAGCCTCGCAGAGCAGGATTCCCGTTGAGCACCGCCAGGTGCGAATAAGGGACAGTGAAGAA
GGAACACCCGCTCGCGGGTGGGCCTACTTCACCTATCCTGCCCGGCTGACGCCGTTGGATACACCAAGGA
AAGTCTACACGAACCCTTTGGCAAAATCCTGTATATCGTGCGAAAAAGGATGGATATACCGAAAAAATCG
CTATAATGACCCCGAAGCAGGGTTATGCAGCGGAAAACGGAATTGATCCGGCCACGATGCGTCCGGCGTA
GAGGATCTGAAGATCAGCAGTTCAACCTGTTGATAGTACGTACTAAGCTCTCATGTTTCACGTACTAAGC
TCTCATGTTTAACGTACTAAGCTCTCATGTTTAACGAACTAAACCCTCATGGCTAACGTACTAAGCTCTC
ATGGCTAACGTACTAAGCTCTCATGTTTCACGTACTAAGCTCTCATGTTTGAACAATAAAATTAATATAA
ATCAGCAACTTAAATAGCCTCTAAGGTTTTAAGTTTTATAAGAAAAAAAAGAATATATAAGGCTTTTAAA
GCTTTTAAG
